Addgene plasmid #36843: TAL2454
Depositing lab: Keith Joung. Depositing organization: Massachusetts General Hospital. Publication: FLASH assembly of TALENs for high-throughput genome editing. Reyon D, Tsai SQ, Khayter C, Foden JA, Sander JD, Joung JK. Nat Biotechnol. 2012 Apr 8. doi: 10.1038/nbt.2170. PubMed 22484455.
Backbone
  Vector backbone: JDS71
  Backbone manufacturer: Joung lab (Addgene Plasmid # 32287)
  Backbone size w/o insert (bp): 6447
  Vector type: Mammalian, T7 for in vitro mRNA synthesis
Growth in bacteria
  Bacterial resistance: Ampicillin, 100 μg/mL
  Growth temperature: 37°C
  Growth strain: XL1 Blue
  Copy number: High Copy
Gene/Insert
  Gene/Insert name: SIRT6-TALEN_Left (alt name: SIRT6)
  Species: H. sapiens (human)
  Insert size (bp): 1640
  Entrez Gene: Sirt6 (a.k.a. 2810449N18Rik, Sir2l6, mSIRT6)
  Promoter: CMV
  Tag / fusion protein: 3X Flag (N terminal on backbone); WT FOKI (C terminal on backbone)
  Cloning method: Restriction Enzyme; 5′ cloning site BsmBI (destroyed during cloning); 3′ cloning site BsmBI (destroyed during cloning)
  Sequencing primers: 5′ CMV-F; 3′ BGH-rev
Terms and licenses: Academic/Nonprofit Terms; Industry Terms: Not Available to Industry
Depositor comments: Target binding site: TTACGCGGCGGGGCTGTC It is strongly recommended that users perform a diagnostic digest to verify this plasmid prior to use. For example, a double digest of the plasmid with BamHI and KpnI should result in two bands at 2.2kb and 5.9kb.
How to cite: TAL2454 was a gift from Keith Joung (Addgene plasmid # 36843 ; http://n2t.net/addgene:36843 ; RRID:Addgene_36843)
