[The description below was written by a language model from this plasmid's Addgene catalogue record.]
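Description:
TAL2454 is a mammalian expression plasmid encoding the left monomer of a TALEN pair directed against the human SIRT6 gene. It is built on the JDS71 backbone (about 6.4 kb without insert), a TALEN expression vector that receives an assembled array of TAL effector repeats. Here the roughly 1.6 kb repeat array was inserted between BsmBI sites that were destroyed during cloning. BsmBI is a type IIS enzyme, so this is the expected outcome of a seamless in-frame junction with the flanking backbone sequences. The plasmid is a high-copy construct propagated in E. coli under ampicillin selection. The record does not state the origin of replication, and no feature table is provided.

The backbone supplies an N-terminal 3X FLAG tag and a C-terminal wild-type FokI nuclease domain, so the expressed protein is a FLAG-tagged, custom DNA-binding TAL repeat array fused to FokI. Expression in mammalian cells is driven by the CMV promoter, and the vector type also indicates a T7 promoter, which allows in vitro transcription of TALEN mRNA. The use of a BGH reverse sequencing primer suggests a BGH polyadenylation region downstream of the coding sequence.

Because FokI cleaves as a dimer, this left TALEN is meant to be paired with a matching right-hand TALEN that binds the opposite strand nearby. Together they create a double-strand break at the SIRT6 locus for gene disruption or targeted editing. The construct comes from a collection of TALENs made by the FLASH high-throughput assembly method. The record lists the insert species as human, although the linked gene entry carries mouse Sirt6 aliases. The depositor recommends confirming the plasmid by diagnostic digest before use.
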