>Addgene plasmid #36843 | TAL2454 | depositor partial sequence | sequence record 46036 | TAL2454 sequence 1640 bps
GAACCTGACCCCAGACCAGGTAGTCGCAATCGCGTCAAACGGAGGGGGAAAGCAAGCCCTGGAAACCGTG
CAAAGGTTGTTGCCGGTCCTTTGTCAAGACCACGGCCTTACACCGGAGCAAGTCGTGGCCATTGCAAGCA
ACATCGGTGGCAAACAGGCTCTTGAGACGGTTCAGAGACTTCTCCCAGTTCTCTGTCAAGCCCACGGGCT
GACTCCCGATCAAGTTGTAGCGATTGCGTCGCATGACGGAGGGAAACAAGCATTGGAGACTGTCCAACGG
CTCCTTCCCGTGTTGTGTCAAGCCCACGGTTTGACGCCTGCACAAGTGGTCGCCATCGCCAACAACAACG
GCGGTAAGCAGGCGCTGGAAACAGTACAGCGCCTGCTGCCTGTACTGTGCCAGGATCATGGACTGACCCC
AGACCAGGTAGTCGCAATCGCGTCACATGACGGGGGAAAGCAAGCCCTGGAAACCGTGCAAAGGTTGTTG
CCGGTCCTTTGTCAAGACCACGGCCTTACACCGGAGCAAGTCGTGGCCATTGCAAATAATAACGGTGGCA
AACAGGCTCTTGAGACGGTTCAGAGACTTCTCCCAGTTCTCTGTCAAGCCCACGGGCTGACTCCCGATCA
AGTTGTAGCGATTGCGAATAACAATGGAGGGAAACAAGCATTGGAGACTGTCCAACGGCTCCTTCCCGTG
TTGTGTCAAGCCCACGGTTTGACGCCTGCACAAGTGGTCGCCATCGCCAGCCATGATGGCGGTAAGCAGG
CGCTGGAAACAGTACAGCGCCTGCTGCCTGTACTGTGCCAGGATCATGGACTGACCCCAGACCAGGTAGT
CGCAATCGCGAACAATAATGGGGGAAAGCAAGCCCTGGAAACCGTGCAAAGGTTGTTGCCGGTCCTTTGT
CAAGACCACGGCCTTACACCGGAGCAAGTCGTGGCCATTGCAAATAATAACGGTGGCAAACAGGCTCTTG
AGACGGTTCAGAGACTTCTCCCAGTTCTCTGTCAAGCCCACGGGCTGACTCCCGATCAAGTTGTAGCGAT
TGCGAATAACAATGGAGGGAAACAAGCATTGGAGACTGTCCAACGGCTCCTTCCCGTGTTGTGTCAAGCC
CACGGTTTGACGCCTGCACAAGTGGTCGCCATCGCCAACAACAACGGCGGTAAGCAGGCGCTGGAAACAG
TACAGCGCCTGCTGCCTGTACTGTGCCAGGATCATGGACTGACCCCAGACCAGGTAGTCGCAATCGCGTC
ACATGACGGGGGAAAGCAAGCCCTGGAAACCGTGCAAAGGTTGTTGCCGGTCCTTTGTCAAGACCACGGC
CTTACACCGGAGCAAGTCGTGGCCATTGCAAGCAATGGGGGTGGCAAACAGGCTCTTGAGACGGTTCAGA
GACTTCTCCCAGTTCTCTGTCAAGCCCACGGGCTGACTCCCGATCAAGTTGTAGCGATTGCGAATAACAA
TGGAGGGAAACAAGCATTGGAGACTGTCCAACGGCTCCTTCCCGTGTTGTGTCAAGCCCACGGTTTGACG
CCTGCACAAGTGGTCGCCATCGCCTCGAATGGCGGCGGTAAGCAGGCGCTGGAAACAGTACAGCGCCTGC
TGCCTGTACTGTGCCAGGATCATGGACTGA
