>Addgene plasmid #36843 | TAL2454 | addgene partial sequence | sequence record 48120 | CMV-F 5'-CGCAAATGGGCGGTAGGCGTG-3'
ACTAGAGAACCCACTGGCTTACTGGCTTATCGAAATTAATACGACTCACTATAGGGAGACCCAAGCTGGC
TAGCACCATGGACTACAAAGACCATGACGGTGATTATAAAGATCATGACATCGATTACAAGGATGACGAT
GACAAGATGGCCCCCAAGAAGAAGAGGAAGGTGGGCATTCACCGCGGGGTACCTATGGTGGACTTGAGGA
CACTCGGTTATTCGCAACAGCAACAGGAGAAAATCAAGCCTAAGGTCAGGAGCACCGTCGCGCAACACCA
CGAGGCGCTTGTGGGGCATGGCTTCACTCATGCGCATATTGTCGCGCTTTCACAGCACCCTGCGGCGCTT
GGGACGGTGGCTGTCAAATACCAAGATATGATTGCGGCCCTGCCCGAAGCCACGCACGAGGCAATTGTAG
GGGTCGGTAAACAGTGGTCGGGAGCGCGAGCACTTGAGGCGCTGCTGACTGTGGCGGGTGAGCTTAGGGG
GCCTCCGCTCCAGCTCGACACCGGGCAGCTGCTGAAGATCGCGAAGAGAGGGGGAGTAACAGCGGTAGAG
GCAGTGCACGCCTGGCGCAATGCGCTCACCGGGGCCCCCTTGAACCTGACCCCAGACCAGGTAGTCGCAA
TCGCGTCAAACGGAGGGGGAAAGCAAGCCCTGGAAACCGTGCAAAGGTTGTTGCCGGTCCTTTGTCAAGA
CCACGGCCTTACACCGGAGCAAGTCGTGGCCATTGCAAGCAACATCGGTGGCAAACAGGCTCTTGAGACG
GTTCAGAGACTTCTCCCAGTTCTCTGTCAAGCCCACGGGCTGACTCCCGATCAAGTTGTAGCGATTGCGT
C
