>Addgene plasmid #36843 | TAL2454 | addgene partial sequence | sequence record 48121 | JDS-TALEN-F 5'-TAGGGGTCGGTAAACAGTGG-3'
GCGGGTGAGCTTAGGGGGCCTCCGCTCCAGCTCGACACCGGGCAGCTGCTGAAGATCGCGAAGAGAGGGG
GAGTAACAGCGGTAGAGGCAGTGCACGCCTGGCGCAATGCGCTCACCGGGGCCCCCTTGAACCTGACCCC
AGACCAGGTAGTCGCAATCGCGTCAAACGGAGGGGGAAAGCAAGCCCTGGAAACCGTGCAAAGGTTGTTG
CCGGTCCTTTGTCAAGACCACGGCCTTACACCGGAGCAAGTCGTGGCCATTGCAAGCAACATCGGTGGCA
AACAGGCTCTTGAGACGGTTCAGAGACTTCTCCCAGTTCTCTGTCAAGCCCACGGGCTGACTCCCGATCA
AGTTGTAGCGATTGCGTCGCATGACGGAGGGAAACAAGCATTGGAGACTGTCCAACGGCTCCTTCCCGTG
TTGTGTCAAGCCCACGGTTTGACGCCTGCACAAGTGGTCGCCATCGCCAACAACAACGGCGGTAAGCAGG
CGCTGGAAACAGTACAGCGCCTGCTGCCTGTACTGTGCCAGGATCATGGACTGACCCCAGACCAGGTAGT
CGCAATCGCGTCACATGACGGGGGAAAGCAAGCCCTGGAAACCGTGCAAAGGTTGTTGCCGGTCCTTTGT
CAAGACCACGGCCTTACACCGGAGCAAGTCGTGGCCATTGCAAATAATAACGGTGGCAAACAGGCTCTTG
AGACGGTTCAGAGACTTCTCCCAGTTCTCTGTCAAGCCCACGGGCTGACTCCCGATCAAGTTGTAGCGAT
TGCGAATAACAATGGAGGGAAACAAGCATTGGAGACTGTCCAACGGCTCCTTCCCGTGTTGTGTCAAGCC
CACGGTTTGAC
